>Addgene plasmid #52257 | pIC306 | depositor full sequence | sequence record 80732 | Ska3 in pIC242 backbone
CTGCAGCCTGAATATGGGCCAAACAGGATATCTGTGGTAAGCAGTTCCTGCCCCGGCTCAGGGCCAAGAA
CAGATGGAACAGCTGAATATGGGCCAAACAGGATATCTGTGGTAAGCAGTTCCTGCCCCGGCTCAGGGCC
AAGAACAGATGGTCCCCAGATGCGGTCCAGCCCTCAGCAGTTTCTAGAGAACCATCAGATGTTTCCAGGG
TGCCCCAAGGACCTGAAATGACCCTGTGCCTTATTTGAACTAACCAATCAGTTCGCTTCTCGCTTCTGTT
CGCGCGCTTCTGCTCCCCGAGCTCAATAAAAGAGCCCACAACCCCTCACTCGGGGCGCCAGTCCTCCGAT
TGACTGAGTCGCCCGGGTACCCGTGTATCCAATAAACCCTCTTGCAGTTGCATCCGACTTGTGGTCTCGC
TGTTCCTTGGGAGGGTCTCCTCTGAGTGATTGACTACCCGTCAGCGGGGGTCTTTCATTTGGGGGCTCGT
CCGGGATCGGGAGACCCCTGCCCAGGGACCACCGACCCACCACCGGGAGGTAAGCTGGCCAGCAACTTAT
CTGTGTCTGTCCGATTGTCTAGTGTCTATGACTGATTTTATGCGCCTGCGTCGGTACTAGTTAGCTAACT
AGCTCTGTATCTGGCGGACCCGTGGTGGAACTGACGAGTTCTGAACACCCGGCCGCAACCCTGGGAGACG
TCCCAGGGACTTTGGGGGCCGTTTTTGTGGCCCGACCTGAGGAAGGGAGTCGATGTGGAATCCGACCCCG
TCAGGATATGTGGTTCTGGTAGGAGACGAGAACCTAAAACAGTTCCCGCCTCCGTCTGAATTTTTGCTTT
CGGTTTGGAACCGAAGCCGCGCGTCTTGTCTGCTGCAGCATCGTTCTGTGTTGTCTCTGTCTGACTGTGT
TTCTGTATTTGTCTGAAAATTAGGGCCAGACTGTTACCACTCCCTTAAGTTTGACCTTAGATCACTGGAA
AGATGTCGAGCGGCTCGCTCACAACCAGTCGGTAGATGTCAAGAAGAGACGTTGGGTTACCTTCTGCTCT
GCAGAATGGCCAACCTTTAACGTCGGATGGCCGCGAGACGGCACCTTTAACCGAGACCTCATCACCCAGG
TTAAGATCAAGGTCTTTTCACCTGGCCCGCATGGACACCCAGACCAGGTCCCCTACATCGTGACCTGGGA
AGCCTTGGCTTTTGACCCCCCTCCCTGGGTCAAGCCCTTTGTACACCCTAAGCCTCCGCCTCCTCTTCTT
CCATCCGCGCCGTCTCTCCCCCTTGAACCTCCTCTTTCGACCCCGCCTCAATCCTCCCTTTATCCAGCCC
TCACTCCTTCTCTAGGCGCCGGCCGGATCCCAGTGTGGTGGTACGCTACCGGTCGCCACCATGGTGAGCA
AGGGCGAGGAGCTGTTCACCGGGGTGGTGCCCATCCTGGTCGAGCTGGACGGCGACGTAAACGGCCACAA
GTTCAGCGTGTCCGGCGAGGGCGAGGGCGATGCCACCTACGGCAAGCTGACCCTGAAGTTCATCTGCACC
ACCGGCAAGCTGCCCGTGCCCTGGCCCACCCTCGTGACCACCCTGACCTACGGCGTGCAGTGCTTCAGCC
GCTACCCCGACCACATGAAGCAGCACGACTTCTTCAAGTCCGCCATGCCCGAAGGCTACGTCCAGGAGCG
CACCATCTTCTTCAAGGACGACGGCAACTACAAGACCCGCGCCGAGGTGAAGTTCGAGGGCGACACCCTG
GTGAACCGCATCGAGCTGAAGGGCATCGACTTCAAGGAGGACGGCAACATCCTGGGGCACAAGCTGGAGT
ACAACTACAACAGCCACAACGTCTATATCATGGCCGACAAGCAGAAGAACGGCATCAAGGTGAACTTCAA
GATCCGCCACAACATCGAGGACGGCAGCGTGCAGCTCGCCGACCACTACCAGCAGAACACCCCCATCGGC
GACGGCCCCGTGCTGCTGCCCGACAACCACTACCTGAGCACCCAGTCCGCCCTGAGCAAAGACCCCAACG
AGAAGCGCGATCACATGGTCCTGCTGGAGTTCGTGACCGCCGCCGGGATCACTCTCGGCATGGACGAGCT
GTACAAGTCCGGAGGGGATCGGTGGAGCTCCACCGGTGGCGGCCGCTCTAGAGAGAATCTTTATTTTCAG
GGCGCCGCCAAATTCAAAGAAACCGCTGCTGCTAAATTCGAACGCCAGCACATGGACAGCGGAGGTGGAG
GTACTAGTCTCGAGATGGACCCTATCCGGAGCTTCTGCGGGAAGCTGCGGTCTCTGGCCAGCACGCTGGA
CTGCGAGACGGCCCGGCTGCAGCGAGCGCTGGACGGAGAGGAAAGCGACTTTGAAGATTATCCAATGAGA
ATTTTATATGACCTTCATTCAGAAGTTCAGACTCTAAAGGATGATATTAATATTCTTCTTGATAAAGCAA
GATTGGAAAATCAAGAAGGCATTGATTTCATAAAGGCAACAAAAGTACTAATGGAAAAAAATTCAATGGA
TATTATGAAAATAAGAGAGTATTTCCAGAAGTATGGATATAGTCCACGTGTCAAGAAAAATTCAGTACAC
GAGCAAGAAGCCATTAACTCTGACCCAGAGTTGTCTAATTGTGAAAATTTTCAGAAGACTGATGTGAAAG
ATGATCTGTCTGATCCTCCTGTTGCAAGCAGTTGTATTTCTGAGAAGTCTCCACGTAGTCCACAACTTTC
AGATTTTGGACTTGAGCGGTACATCGTATCCCAAGTTCTACCAAACCCTCCACAGGCAGTGAACAACTAT
AAGGAAGAGCCCGTAATTGTAACCCCACCTACCAAACAATCACTAGTAAAAGTACTAAAAACTCCAAAAT
GTGCACTAAAAATGGATGATTTTGAGTGTGTAACTCCTAAATTAGAACACTTTGGTATCTCTGAATATAC
TATGTGTTTAAATGAAGATTACACAATGGGACTTAAAAATGCGAGGAATAATAAAAGTGAGGAGGCCATA
GATACAGAATCCAGGCTCAATGATAATGTTTTTGCCACTCCCAGCCCCATCATCCAGCAGTTGGAAAAAA
GTGATGCCGAATATACCAACTCTCCTTTGGTACCTACATTCTGTACTCCTGGTTTGAAAATTCCATCTAC
AAAGAACAGCATAGCTTTGGTATCCACAAATTACCCATTATCAAAAACAAATAGTTCATCAAATGATTTG
GAAGTTGAAGATCGTACTTCGTTGGTTTTAAATTCAGACACATGCTTTGAGAATTTAACAGATCCCTCTT
CACCTACGATTTCTTCTTATGAGAATCTGCTCAGAACACCTACACCTCCAGAAGTAACTAAAATTCCAGA
AGATATTCTCCAGCTTTTATCAAAATACAACTCAAACCTAGCTACTCCAATAGCAATTAAAGCAGTGCCA
CCCAGTAAAAGGTTCCTTAAACATGGACAGAACATCCGAGATGTCAGCAACAAAGAAAACTGAGAATTCT
GCAGTCGACGGTACCGCGGGCCCGGGATCCACCGGATCTAGATAACTGATCATAATCAGCCATACCACAT
TTGTAGAGGTTTTACTTGCTTTAAAAAACCTCCCACACCTCCCCCTGAACCTGAAACATAAAATGAATGC
AATTCGCCAGCACAGTGGTCGACCCTGTGGAATGTGTGTCAGTTAGGGTGTGGAAAGTCCCCAGGCTCCC
CAGCAGGCAGAAGTATGCAAAGCATGCATCTCAATTAGTCAGCAACCAGGTGTGGAAAGTCCCCAGGCTC
CCCAGCAGGCAGAAGTATGCAAAGCATGCATCTCAATTAGTCAGCAACCATAGTCCCGCCCCTAACTCCG
CCCATCCCGCCCCTAACTCCGCCCAGTTCCGCCCATTCTCCGCCCCATGGCTGACTAATTTTTTTTATTT
ATGCAGAGGCCGAGGCCGCCTCGGCCTCTGAGCTATTCCAGAAGTAGTGAGGAGGCTTTTTTGGAGGCCT
AGGCTTTTGCAAAAAGCTTGAGCACGTGTTGACAATTAATCATCGGCATAGTATATCGGCATAGTATAAT
ACGACAAGGTGAGGAACTAAACCATGGCCAAGCCTTTGTCTCAAGAAGAATCCACCCTCATTGAAAGAGC
AACGGCTACAATCAACAGCATCCCCATCTCTGAAGACTACAGCGTCGCCAGCGCAGCTCTCTCTAGCGAC
GGCCGCATCTTCACTGGTGTCAATGTATATCATTTTACTGGGGGACCTTGTGCAGAACTCGTGGTGCTGG
GCACTGCTGCTGCTGCGGCAGCTGGCAACCTGACTTGTATCGTCGCGATCGGAAATGAGAACAGGGGCAT
CTTGAGCCCCTGCGGACGGTGCCGACAGGTGCTTCTCGATCTGCATCCTGGGATCAAAGCCATAGTGAAG
GACAGTGATGGACAGCCGACGGCAGTTGGGATTCGTGAATTGCTGCCCTCTGGTTATGTGTGGGAGGGCT
AAGCACTTCATCGATAAAATAAAAGATTTTATTTAGTCTCCAGAAAAAGGGGGGAATGAAAGACCCCACC
TGTAGGTTTGGCAAGCTAGCTTAAGTAACGCCATTTTGCAAGGCATGGAAAAATACATAACTGAGAATAG
AGAAGTTCAGATCAAGGTCAGGAACAGATGGAACAGCTGAATATGGGCCAAACAGGATATCTGTGGTAAG
CAGTTCCTGCCCCGGCTCAGGGCCAAGAACAGATGGAACAGCTGAATATGGGCCAAACAGGATATCTGTG
GTAAGCAGTTCCTGCCCCGGCTCAGGGCCAAGAACAGATGGTCCCCAGATGCGGTCCAGCCCTCAGCAGT
TTCTAGAGAACCATCAGATGTTTCCAGGGTGCCCCAAGGACCTGAAATGACCCTGTGCCTTATTTGAACT
AACCAATCAGTTCGCTTCTCGCTTCTGTTCGCGCGCTTCTGCTCCCCGAGCTCAATAAAAGAGCCCACAA
CCCCTCACTCGGGGCGCCAGTCCTCCGATTGACTGAGTCGCCCGGGTACCCGTGTATCCAATAAACCCTC
TTGCAGTTGCATCCGACTTGTGGTCTCGCTGTTCCTTGGGAGGGTCTCCTCTGAGTGATTGACTACCCGT
CAGCGGGGGTCTTTCATTTCCGACTTGTGGTCTCGCTGCCTTGGGAGGGTCTCCTCTGAGTGATTGACTA
CCCGTCAGCGGGGGTCTTCACATGCAGCATGTATCAAAATTAATTTGGTTTTTTTTCTTAAGTATTTACA
TTAAATGGCCATAGTTGCATTAATGAATCGGCCAACGCGCGGGGAGAGGCGGTTTGCGTATTGGCGCTCT
TCCGCTTCCTCGCTCACTGACTCGCTGCGCTCGGTCGTTCGGCTGCGGCGAGCGGTATCAGCTCACTCAA
AGGCGGTAATACGGTTATCCACAGAATCAGGGGATAACGCAGGAAAGAACATGTGAGCAAAAGGCCAGCA
AAAGGCCAGGAACCGTAAAAAGGCCGCGTTGCTGGCGTTTTTCCATAGGCTCCGCCCCCCTGACGAGCAT
CACAAAAATCGACGCTCAAGTCAGAGGTGGCGAAACCCGACAGGACTATAAAGATACCAGGCGTTTCCCC
CTGGAAGCTCCCTCGTGCGCTCTCCTGTTCCGACCCTGCCGCTTACCGGATACCTGTCCGCCTTTCTCCC
TTCGGGAAGCGTGGCGCTTTCTCATAGCTCACGCTGTAGGTATCTCAGTTCGGTGTAGGTCGTTCGCTCC
AAGCTGGGCTGTGTGCACGAACCCCCCGTTCAGCCCGACCGCTGCGCCTTATCCGGTAACTATCGTCTTG
AGTCCAACCCGGTAAGACACGACTTATCGCCACTGGCAGCAGCCACTGGTAACAGGATTAGCAGAGCGAG
GTATGTAGGCGGTGCTACAGAGTTCTTGAAGTGGTGGCCTAACTACGGCTACACTAGAAGGACAGTATTT
GGTATCTGCGCTCTGCTGAAGCCAGTTACCTTCGGAAAAAGAGTTGGTAGCTCTTGATCCGGCAAACAAA
CCACCGCTGGTAGCGGTGGTTTTTTTGTTTGCAAGCAGCAGATTACGCGCAGAAAAAAAGGATCTCAAGA
AGATCCTTTGATCTTTTCTACGGGGTCTGACGCTCAGTGGAACGAAAACTCACGTTAAGGGATTTTGGTC
ATGAGATTATCAAAAAGGATCTTCACCTAGATCCTTTTAAATTAAAAATGAAGTTTGCGGCCGCAAATCA
ATCTAAAGTATATATGAGTAAACTTGGTCTGACAGTTACCAATGCTTAATCAGTGAGGCACCTATCTCAG
CGATCTGTCTATTTCGTTCATCCATAGTTGCCTGACTCCCCGTCGTGTAGATAACTACGATACGGGAGGG
CTTACCATCTGGCCCCAGTGCTGCAATGATACCGCGAGACCCACGCTCACCGGCTCCAGATTTATCAGCA
ATAAACCAGCCAGCCGGAAGGGCCGAGCGCAGAAGTGGTCCTGCAACTTTATCCGCCTCCATCCAGTCTA
TTAATTGTTGCCGGGAAGCTAGAGTAAGTAGTTCGCCAGTTAATAGTTTGCGCAACGTTGTTGCCATTGC
TACAGGCATCGTGGTGTCACGCTCGTCGTTTGGTATGGCTTCATTCAGCTCCGGTTCCCAACGATCAAGG
CGAGTTACATGATCCCCCATGTTGTGCAAAAAAGCGGTTAGCTCCTTCGGTCCTCCGATCGTTGTCAGAA
GTAAGTTGGCCGCAGTGTTATCACTCATGGTTATGGCAGCACTGCATAATTCTCTTACTGTCATGCCATC
CGTAAGATGCTTTTCTGTGACTGGTGAGTACTCAACCAAGTCATTCTGAGAATAGTGTATGCGGCGACCG
AGTTGCTCTTGCCCGGCGTCAACACGGGATAATACCGCGCCACATAGCAGAACTTTAAAAGTGCTCATCA
TTGGAAAACGTTCTTCGGGGCGAAAACTCTCAAGGATCTTACCGCTGTTGAGATCCAGTTCGATGTAACC
CACTCGTGCACCCAACTGATCTTCAGCATCTTTTACTTTCACCAGCGTTTCTGGGTGAGCAAAAACAGGA
AGGCAAAATGCCGCAAAAAAGGGAATAAGGGCGACACGGAAATGTTGAATACTCATACTCTTCCTTTTTC
AATATTATTGAAGCATTTATCAGGGTTATTGTCTCATGAGCGGATACATATTTGAATGTATTTAGAAAAA
TAAACAAATAGGGGTTCCGCGCACATTTCCCCGAAAAGTGCCAC
Features (pLannotate 1.2.2; 19 found; start..end, strand, type, name):
      8..477     +  LTR            LTR: long terminal repeat from Moloney murine leukemia virus
    601..875     +  misc_feature   MESV Ψ (fragment): packaging signal of murine embryonic stem cell virus
    934..1350    +  CDS            gag (truncated): truncated Moloney murine leukemia virus (MMLV) gag gene lacking the start codon
   1391..2107    +  CDS            EGFP: EGFP is a basic (constitutively fluorescent) green fluorescent protein published in 1996, derived from Aequorea victoria. It is reported to be a rapidly-maturing weak dimer with moderate acid sensitivity.
   2134..2152    +  misc_feature   MCS (fragment): pBluescript multiple cloning site
   2153..2172    +  CDS            capTEV™ (fragment): composite tag for in vivo biotinylation, TEV protease cleavage, and 6xHis tagging
   2186..2230    +  CDS            S-Tag: affinity and epitope tag derived from pancreatic ribonuclease A
   2255..3490    +  CDS            SKA3: SKA3_HUMAN - Also known as C13orf3, RAMA1. Experimental evidence at protein level: Swiss-Prot protein existence level 1. Component of the SKA1 complex, a microtubule-binding subcomplex of the outer kinetochore that is essential for proper chromosome segregation (PubMed:19289083, PubMed:19360002, PubMed:23085020). The SKA1 complex is a direct component of the kinetochore-microtubule interface and directly associates with microtubules as oligomeric assemblies (PubMed:19289083, PubMed:19360002). The complex facilitates the processive movement of microspheres along a microtubule in a depolymerizat
   3494..3530    +  misc_feature   MCS (fragment): multiple cloning site
   3547..3631    +  CDS            large T antigen (fragment): large T antigen from SV40 (simian virus 40)
   3674..4003    +  promoter       SV40 promoter: SV40 enhancer and early promoter
   4018..4065    +  promoter       EM7 promoter: synthetic bacterial promoter&nbsp
   4084..4482    +  CDS            BSD: blasticidin S deaminase; Aspergillus terreus BSD; confers resistance to blasticidin
   4535..5128    +  LTR            LTR: long terminal repeat from Moloney murine leukemia virus
   5137..5183    +  LTR            5' LTR (truncated) (fragment): truncated long terminal repeat from Moloney murine sarcoma virus
   5266..5314    -  CDS            lacI (fragment): lac repressor; lacI; The lac repressor binds to the lac operator to inhibit transcription in E. coli. This inhibition can be relieved by adding lactose or isopropyl-β-D-thiogalactopyranoside (IPTG).
   5500..6088    -  rep_origin     ori: high-copy-number ColE1/pMB1/pBR322/pUC origin of replication
   6266..7126    -  CDS            AmpR: β-lactamase; bla; confers resistance to ampicillin, carbenicillin, and related antibiotics
   7127..7231    -  promoter       AmpR promoter: bla
