[The description below was written by a language model from this plasmid's Addgene catalogue record and pLannotate feature annotations shown in this document.]
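Description:
pIC306 is a Moloney murine leukemia virus-based retroviral vector for mammalian expression, built on the pIC242 backbone by replacing that plasmid's Mob1A insert with human SKA3 (also called Rama-1 or C13orf3). At about 7.25 kb, it is maintained in E. coli as a high-copy plasmid through a ColE1/pUC-type origin and an ampicillin resistance gene driven by its own bla promoter. The proviral region is bounded by MMLV long terminal repeats. It carries a packaging signal followed by a truncated gag segment lacking its start codon, which together allow the transcript to be packaged into retroviral particles when viral proteins are supplied in trans.

The payload is an N-terminal localization and affinity purification (LAP) tag fused to the SKA3 coding sequence of roughly 1.24 kb, cloned between XhoI and SacII sites. The tag consists of EGFP, a TEV protease cleavage site and an S-tag. EGFP allows the fusion to be imaged in cells and serves as a first affinity handle, TEV cleavage releases the bound protein, and the S-tag permits a second purification step. No dedicated internal promoter is annotated upstream of the fusion, so expression presumably comes from the 5′ LTR, although the record does not state this. Downstream, an SV40 enhancer/early promoter followed by the bacterial EM7 promoter drives blasticidin S deaminase, so transduced cells can be selected with blasticidin.

SKA3 is a component of the Ska1 complex, a microtubule-binding subcomplex of the outer kinetochore required for chromosome segregation. The construct is intended for generating stable cell lines in which tagged SKA3 can be localized and its interacting partners purified.
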