Addgene plasmid #52257: pIC306
Purpose: Retroviral expression of EGFP-TEV-S-tag SKA3 for protein localization and affinity purification (LAP)
Depositing lab: Iain Cheeseman. Depositing organization: Whitehead Institute for Biomedical Research. Publication: The human kinetochore Ska1 complex facilitates microtubule depolymerization-coupled motility. Welburn JP, Grishchuk EL, Backer CB, Wilson-Kubalek EM, Yates JR 3rd, Cheeseman IM. Dev Cell. 2009 Mar;16(3):374-85. doi: 10.1016/j.devcel.2009.01.011. PubMed 19289083.
Backbone
  Vector backbone: pIC242
  Backbone manufacturer: Addgene Plasmid # 44432
  Backbone size w/o insert (bp): 5500
  Total vector size (bp): 7250
  Modifications to backbone: Mob1A insert in pIC242 was removed and replaced by Ska3
  Vector type: Mammalian Expression, Retroviral
  Selectable markers: Blasticidin
Growth in bacteria
  Bacterial resistance: Ampicillin, 100 μg/mL
  Growth temperature: 37°C
  Growth strain: DH5alpha
  Copy number: High Copy
Gene/Insert
  Gene/Insert name: Ska3 (alt name: Rama-1)
  Species: H. sapiens (human)
  Insert size (bp): 1239
  Entrez Gene: SKA3 (a.k.a. C13orf3, RAMA1)
  Tag / fusion protein: EGFP (N terminal on backbone); TEV protease site (N terminal on backbone); S tag (N terminal on backbone)
  Cloning method: Restriction Enzyme; 5′ cloning site XhoI (not destroyed); 3′ cloning site SacII (not destroyed)
  Sequencing primers: 5′ EGFP-C; 3′ pBABE-3
Terms and licenses: Academic/Nonprofit Terms; Industry Terms: Not Available to Industry
How to cite: pIC306 was a gift from Iain Cheeseman (Addgene plasmid # 52257 ; http://n2t.net/addgene:52257 ; RRID:Addgene_52257)
