>Addgene plasmid #52257 | pIC306 | addgene partial sequence | sequence record 82043 | EGFP-C 5'-CATGGTCCTGCTGGAGTTCGTG-3'
AGTCCGGAGGGGATCGGTGGAGCTCCACCGGTGGCGGCCGCTCTAGAGAGAATCTTTATTTTCAGGGCGC
CGCCAAATTCAAAGAAACCGCTGCTGCTAAATTCGAACGCCAGCACATGGACAGCGGAGGTGGAGGTACT
AGTCTCGAGATGGACCCTATCCGGAGCTTCTGCGGGAAGCTGCGGTCTCTGGCCAGCACGCTGGACTGCG
AGACGGCCCGGCTGCAGCGAGCGCTGGACGGAGAGGAAAGCGACTTTGAAGATTATCCAATGAGAATTTT
ATATGACCTTCATTCAGAAGTTCAGACTCTAAAGGATGATATTAATATTCTTCTTGATAAAGCAAGATTG
GAAAATCAAGAAGGCATTGATTTCATAAAGGCAACAAAAGTACTAATGGAAAAAAATTCAATGGATATTA
TGAAAATAAGAGAGTATTTCCAGAAGTATGGATATAGTCCACGTGTCAAGAAAAATTCAGTACACGAGCA
AGAAGCCATTAACTCTGACCCAGAGTTGTCTAATTGTGAAAATTTTCAGAAGACTGATGTGAAAGATGAT
CTGTCTGATCCTCCTGTTGCAAGCAGTTGTATTTCTGAGAAGTCTCCACGTAGTCCACAACTTTCAGATT
TTGGACTTGAGCGGTACATCGTATCCCAAGTTCTACCAAACCCTCCACAGGCAGTGAACAACTATAAGGA
AGAGCCCGTAATTGTAACCCCACCTACCAAACAATCACTAGTAAAAGTACTAAAAACTCCAAAATGTGCA
CTAAAAATGGATGATTTTGAGTGTGTAACTCCTAAATTAGAACACTTTGGTATCTCTGAATATACTATGT
GTTTAAATGAAGATTACACAATGGG
