>Addgene plasmid #52257 | pIC306 | addgene partial sequence | sequence record 82873 | blast-R 5'-gctctttcaatgagggtgga-3'
AAAGCCTAGGCCTCCAAAAAAGCCTCCTCACTACTTCTGGAATAGCTCAGAGGCCGAGGCGGCCTCGGCC
TCTGCATAAATAAAAAAAATTAGTCAGCCATGGGGCGGAGAATGGGCGGAACTGGGCGGAGTTAGGGGCG
GGATGGGCGGAGTTAGGGGCGGGACTATGGTTGCTGACTAATTGAGATGCATGCTTTGCATACTTCTGCC
TGCTGGGGAGCCTGGGGACTTTCCACACCTGGTTGCTGACTAATTGAGATGCATGCTTTGCATACTTCTG
CCTGCTGGGGAGCCTGGGGACTTTCCACACCCTAACTGACACACATTCCACAGGGTCGACCACTGTGCTG
GCGAATTGCATTCATTTTATGTTTCAGGTTCAGGGGGAGGTGTGGGAGGTTTTTTAAAGCAAGTAAAACC
TCTACAAATGTGGTATGGCTGATTATGATCAGTTATCTAGATCCGGTGGATCCCGGGCCCGCGGTACCGT
CGACTGCAGAATTCTCAGTTTTCTTTGTTGCTGACATCTCGGATGTTCTGTCCATGTTTAAGGAACCTTT
TACTGGGTGGCACTGCTTTAATTGCTATTGGAGTAGCTAGGTTTGAGTTGTATTTTGATAAAAGCTGGAG
AATATCTTCTGGAATTTTAGTTACTTCTGGAGGTGTAGGTGTTCTGAGCAGATTCTCATAAGAAGAAATC
GTAGGTGAAGAGGGATCTGTTAAATTCTCAAAGCATGTGTCTGAATTTAAAACCAACGAAGTACGATCTT
CAACTTCCAAATCATTTGATGAACTATTTGTTTTTGATAATGGGTAATTTGTGGATACCAAAGCTATGCT
GTTCTTTGTAGATGGAATTTTCAAACCAGGAGTACAGAATGTAGGTACCAAA
